Addgene plasmid #43796: pDawn
Purpose: (Empty Backbone) Empty backbone for blue-light-regulated expression of a gene of interest. Expression is induced under blue illumination.
Depositing lab: Andreas Moeglich. Depositing organization: Humboldt-Universitaet zu Berlin. Publication: From dusk till dawn: one-plasmid systems for light-regulated gene expression. Ohlendorf R, Vidavski RR, Eldar A, Moffat K, Moglich A. J Mol Biol. 2012 Mar 2;416(4):534-42. doi: 10.1016/j.jmb.2012.01.001. Epub 2012 Jan 8. PubMed 22245580.
Backbone
  Vector backbone: pUC
  Vector type: Bacterial Expression
Growth in bacteria
  Bacterial resistance: Kanamycin, 50 μg/mL
  Growth temperature: 37°C
  Growth strain: DH10B
  Copy number: Low Copy
Gene/Insert
  Cloning method: Restriction Enzyme
  Sequencing primers: 3′ T7term
Terms and licenses: Academic/Nonprofit Terms; Industry Terms: Not Available to Industry
Depositor comments: NOTE: there is a second, non-annotated EcoRI site present in this plasmid. The function of the plasmid will not be impaired; however, you cannot use the EcoRI site in the MCS for cloning.
How to cite: pDawn was a gift from Andreas Moeglich (Addgene plasmid # 43796 ; http://n2t.net/addgene:43796 ; RRID:Addgene_43796)
