[The description below was written by a language model from this plasmid's Addgene catalogue record and pLannotate feature annotations shown in this document.]
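Description:
pDawn is an empty bacterial expression backbone for blue-light-induced expression of a gene of interest in E. coli. The catalogue lists the backbone as pUC, but the annotated sequence shows a ColE1/pMB1-type origin together with rop and the pBR322 bom region, which fits the recorded low copy number. Selection is by kanamycin through an aph(3')-Ia cassette, and an f1 origin is also present. Short tetracycline-resistance fragments and an AmpR promoter fragment appear to be leftovers of vector construction. The two sequence records (7,209 and 7,213 nt) carry the same features in the same order and differ mainly in their start point and in the annotated extent of the f1 origin.

The regulatory payload is a two-stage circuit. A lacIq promoter lies upstream of an open reading frame that matches only part of Bradyrhizobium FixL, followed by its response regulator partner FixJ. The roughly 280 nt between the promoter and the FixL match are unannotated, so the light-sensing portion of this kinase is not identified in the feature tables. On the opposite strand, lambda cI repressor carrying an LVA-variant ssrA degradation tag is followed by rrnB T1 and T7Te terminators. Next come a T7 gene 10 ribosome binding site, His tag, thrombin site, T7 tag, cloning region and T7 terminator. The promoters driving cI and the cloning site are not annotated. The layout suggests that cI acts as an inverter: kinase signalling through FixJ would control the short-lived repressor, which in turn gates the target gene, giving the stated induction under blue illumination. Genes are inserted by restriction cloning, but a second unannotated EcoRI site makes the EcoRI site in the polylinker unusable.
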