Features (pLannotate 1.2.2; 23 found; start..end, strand, type, name):
    593..884     +  CDS            TcR (fragment): tetracycline efflux protein; tet; confers resistance to tetracycline
    956..1336    -  CDS            YPB1_ECOLX: Protein predicted: Swiss-Prot protein existence level 4. From Escherichia coli.
   1353..1544    +  CDS            rop: Rop protein, which maintains plasmids at low copy number; rop
   1646..1785    +  misc_feature   bom: basis of mobility region from pBR322
   1971..2559    -  rep_origin     ori: high-copy-number ColE1/pMB1/pBR322/pUC origin of replication
   2681..3496    +  CDS            KanR: aminoglycoside phosphotransferase; aph(3')-Ia; confers resistance to kanamycin in bacteria or G418 (Geneticin®) in eukaryotes
   3505..3562    -  promoter       AmpR promoter (fragment): bla
   3685..4043    -  rep_origin     f1 ori (sequence partly withheld): f1 bacteriophage origin of replication; arrow indicates direction of (+) strand synthesis
   4080..4127    -  terminator     T7 terminator: transcription terminator for bacteriophage T7 RNA polymerase
   4135..4184    -  CDS            SET1 (fragment): solubility-enhancement tag derived from T7 phage gene 10B
   4194..4211    -  CDS            9xHis (fragment): 9xHis affinity tag
   4259..4291    -  CDS            T7 tag (gene 10 leader): leader peptide from bacteriophage T7 gene 10 promotes efficient translation in E. coli
   4295..4312    -  CDS            thrombin site: thrombin recognition and cleavage site
   4323..4339    -  CDS            capTEV™ (fragment): composite tag for in vivo biotinylation, TEV protease cleavage, and 6xHis tagging
   4358..4380    -  RBS            RBS: efficient ribosome binding site from bacteriophage T7 gene 10 (Olins and Rangwala, 1989)
   4456..4483    -  terminator     T7Te terminator: phage T7 early transcription terminator
   4499..4570    -  terminator     rrnB T1 terminator: transcription terminator T1 from the E. coli rrnB gene
   4618..4650    -  CDS            ssrA tag (LVA): C-terminal peptide that mediates degradation in bacteria through the ClpXP and ClpAP proteases (McGinness et al., 2006) mutant LVA variant that confers accelerated degradation under some conditions (Andersen et al., 1998)
   4651..5361    -  CDS            cI (sequence partly withheld): RPC1_LAMBD - Experimental evidence at protein level: Swiss-Prot protein existence level 1. Acts as a transcriptional repressor that allows virus to establish and maintain latency. Prevents both the viral DNA replication and the exit programs. Clamps the two operator OL (operator left made of OL1, OL2 and OL3 sites) and OR (operator right made of OR1, OR2 and OR3 sites) together by binding to them and arranging the intervening DNA in a loop. This step allows repression of lytic pR and pL promoters by binding to OL1, OL2, OR1 and OR2 simultaneously. The binding of cI on OR2 additionally activate
   5640..5919    +  CDS            TcR (fragment): tetracycline efflux protein; tet; confers resistance to tetracycline
   5927..6004    +  promoter       lacIq promoter: lacI (mutant); In the lacIq allele, a single base change in the promoter boosts expression of the lacI gene about 10-fold.
   6290..7126    +  CDS            fixL (fragment): FIXL_BRADU - Experimental evidence at protein level: Swiss-Prot protein existence level 1. Putative oxygen sensor; modulates the activity of FixJ, a transcriptional activator of nitrogen fixation fixK gene. FixL probably acts as a kinase that phosphorylates FixJ. From Bradyrhizobium diazoefficiens (strain JCM 10833 / BCRC 13528 / IAM 13628 / NBRC 14792 / USDA 110).
   7144..549     +  CDS            fixJ (across the origin): FIXJ_BRADU - Protein inferred from homology: Swiss-Prot protein existence level 3. FixJ, when activated by FixL, induces the expression of both nifA, required for activation of classical nif and fix genes, and fixK, required for FixN activation. From Bradyrhizobium diazoefficiens (strain JCM 10833 / BCRC 13528 / IAM 13628 / NBRC 14792 / USDA 110).
>Addgene plasmid #43796 | pDawn | addgene full sequence | sequence record 352655 | Addgene NGS Result
CTGCTGGATTCTGCCGGCTTCGGCGTCACGCTGTTTGACGACGCGCAAGCCTTTCTCGACGCCCTGCCGG
GTCTCTCCTTCGGCTGCGTCGTCTCCGACGTGCGCATGCCGGGCCTTGACGGCATCGAGCTGTTGAAGCG
GATGAAGGCGCAGCAAAGCCCCTTTCCGATCCTCATCATGACCGGTCACGGCGACGTGCCGCTCGCGGTC
GAGGCGATGAAGTTAGGGGCGGTGGACTTTCTGGAAAAGCCTTTCGAGGACGACCGCCTCACCGCCATGA
TCGAATCGGCGATCCGCCAGGCCGAGCCGGCCGCCAAGAGCGAGGCCGTCGCGCAGGATATCGCCGCCCG
CGTCGCCTCGTTGAGCCCCAGGGAGCGCCAGGTCATGGAAGGGCTGATCGCCGGCCTTTCCAACAAGCTG
ATCGCCCGCGAGTACGACATCAGCCCGCGCACCATCGAGGTGTATCGGGCCAACGTCATGACCAAGATGC
AGGCCAACAGCCTTTCGGAGCTGGTTCGCCTCGCGATGCGCGCCGGCATGCTCAACGATTGACAATTGAT
GTAAGTTAGCTCACTCATTAGGCACCGGGATCTCGACCGATGCCCTTGAGAGCCTTCAACCCAGTCAGCT
CCTTCCGGTGGGCGCGGGGCATGACTATCGTCGCCGCACTTATGACTGTCTTCTTTATCATGCAACTCGT
AGGACAGGTGCCGGCAGCGCTCTGGGTCATTTTCGGCGAGGACCGCTTTCGCTGGAGCGCGACGATGATC
GGCCTGTCGCTTGCGGTATTCGGAATCTTGCACGCCCTCGCTCAAGCCTTCGTCACTGGTCCCGCCACCA
AACGTTTCGGCGAGAAGCAGGCCATTATCGCCGGCATGGCGGCCCCACGGGTGCGCATGATCGTGCTCCT
GTCGTTGAGGACCCGGCTAGGCTGGCGGGGTTGCCTTACTGGTTAGCAGAATGAATCACCGATACGCGAG
CGAACGTGAAGCGACTGCTGCTGCAAAACGTCTGCGACCTGAGCAACAACATGAATGGTCTTCGGTTTCC
GTGTTTCGTAAAGTCTGGAAACGCGGAAGTCAGCGCCCTGCACCATTATGTTCCGGATCTGCATCGCAGG
ATGCTGCTGGCTACCCTGTGGAACACCTACATCTGTATTAACGAAGCGCTGGCATTGACCCTGAGTGATT
TTTCTCTGGTCCCGCCGCATCCATACCGCCAGTTGTTTACCCTCACAACGTTCCAGTAACCGGGCATGTT
CATCATCAGTAACCCGTATCGTGAGCATCCTCTCTCGTTTCATCGGTATCATTACCCCCATGAACAGAAA
TCCCCCTTACACGGAGGCATCAGTGACCAAACAGGAAAAAACCGCCCTTAACATGGCCCGCTTTATCAGA
AGCCAGACATTAACGCTTCTGGAGAAACTCAACGAGCTGGACGCGGATGAACAGGCAGACATCTGTGAAT
CGCTTCACGACCACGCTGATGAGCTTTACCGCAGCTGCCTCGCGCGTTTCGGTGATGACGGTGAAAACCT
CTGACACATGCAGCTCCCGGAGACGGTCACAGCTTGTCTGTAAGCGGATGCCGGGAGCAGACAAGCCCGT
CAGGGCGCGTCAGCGGGTGTTGGCGGGTGTCGGGGCGCAGCCATGACCCAGTCACGTAGCGATAGCGGAG
TGTATACTGGCTTAACTATGCGGCATCAGAGCAGATTGTACTGAGAGTGCACCATTGCGGTGTGAAATAC
CGCACAGATGCGTAAGGAGAAAATACCGCATCAGGCGCTCTTCCGCTTCCTCGCTCACTGACTCGCTGCG
CTCGGTCGTTCGGCTGCGGCGAGCGGTATCAGCTCACTCAAAGGCGGTAATACGGTTATCCACAGAATCA
GGGGATAACGCAGGAAAGAACATGTGAGCAAAAGGCCAGCAAAAGGCCAGGAACCGTAAAAAGGCCGCGT
TGCTGGCGTTTTTCCATAGGCTCCGCCCCCCTGACGAGCATCACAAAAATCGACGCTCAAGTCAGAGGTG
GCGAAACCCGACAGGACTATAAAGATACCAGGCGTTTCCCCCTGGAAGCTCCCTCGTGCGCTCTCCTGTT
CCGACCCTGCCGCTTACCGGATACCTGTCCGCCTTTCTCCCTTCGGGAAGCGTGGCGCTTTCTCATAGCT
CACGCTGTAGGTATCTCAGTTCGGTGTAGGTCGTTCGCTCCAAGCTGGGCTGTGTGCACGAACCCCCCGT
TCAGCCCGACCGCTGCGCCTTATCCGGTAACTATCGTCTTGAGTCCAACCCGGTAAGACACGACTTATCG
CCACTGGCAGCAGCCACTGGTAACAGGATTAGCAGAGCGAGGTATGTAGGCGGTGCTACAGAGTTCTTGA
AGTGGTGGCCTAACTACGGCTACACTAGAAGGACAGTATTTGGTATCTGCGCTCTGCTGAAGCCAGTTAC
CTTCGGAAAAAGAGTTGGTAGCTCTTGATCCGGCAAACAAACCACCGCTGGTAGCGGTGGTTTTTTTGTT
TGCAAGCAGCAGATTACGCGCAGAAAAAAAGGATCTCAAGAAGATCCTTTGATCTTTTCTACGGGGTCTG
ACGCTCAGTGGAACGAAAACTCACGTTAAGGGATTTTGGTCATGAACAATAAAACTGTCTGCTTACATAA
ACAGTAATACAAGGGGTGTTATGAGCCATATTCAACGGGAAACGTCTTGCTCTAGGCCGCGATTAAATTC
CAACATGGATGCTGATTTATATGGGTATAAATGGGCTCGCGATAATGTCGGGCAATCAGGTGCGACAATC
TATCGATTGTATGGGAAGCCCGATGCGCCAGAGTTGTTTCTGAAACATGGCAAAGGTAGCGTTGCCAATG
ATGTTACAGATGAGATGGTCAGACTAAACTGGCTGACGGAATTTATGCCTCTTCCGACCATCAAGCATTT
TATCCGTACTCCTGATGATGCATGGTTACTCACCACTGCGATCCCCGGGAAAACAGCATTCCAGGTATTA
GAAGAATATCCTGATTCAGGTGAAAATATTGTTGATGCGCTGGCAGTGTTCCTGCGCCGGTTGCATTCGA
TTCCTGTTTGTAATTGTCCTTTTAACAGCGATCGCGTATTTCGTCTCGCTCAGGCGCAATCACGAATGAA
TAACGGTTTGGTTGATGCGAGTGATTTTGATGACGAGCGTAATGGCTGGCCTGTTGAACAAGTCTGGAAA
GAAATGCATAAACTTTTGCCATTCTCACCGGATTCAGTCGTCACTCATGGTGATTTCTCACTTGATAACC
TTATTTTTGACGAGGGGAAATTAATAGGTTGTATTGATGTTGGACGAGTCGGAATCGCAGACCGATACCA
GGATCTTGCCATCCTATGGAACTGCCTCGGTGAGTTTTCTCCTTCATTACAGAAACGGCTTTTTCAAAAA
TATGGTATTGATAATCCTGATATGAATAAATTGCAGTTTCATTTGATGCTCGATGAGTTTTTCTAAGAAT
TAATTCATGAGCGGATACATATTTGAATGTATTTAGAAAAATAAACAAATAGGGGTTCCGCGCACATTTC
CCCGAAAAGTGCCACCTAAATTGTAAGCGTTAATATTTTGTTAAAATTCGCGTTAAATTTTTGTTAAATC
AGCTCATTTTTTAACCAATAGACCGAAATCGGCAAAATCCCTTATAAATCAAAAGAATAGACCGAGATAG
GGT
[37 nt withheld, positions 3714-3750]
AAAGAACGTGGACTCCAACGTCAAAGG
[49 nt withheld, positions 3778-3826]
T
[91 nt withheld, positions 3828-3918]
G
[124 nt withheld, positions 3920-4043]
CCCATTCGCCAATCCGGATATAGTTCCTCCTTTCAGCAAAAAACCCCTCAAGACCCGTTTAGAGGCCCCA
AGGGGTTATGCTAGTTATTGCTCAGCGGTGGCAGCAGCCAACTCAGCTTCCTTTCGGGCTTTGTTAGCAG
CCGGATCTCAGTGGTGGTGGTGGTGGTGCTCGAGTGCGGCCGCAAGCTTGTCGACGGAGCTCGAATTCGG
ATCCGACCCATTTGCTGTCCACCAGTCATGCTAGCCATATGGCTGCCGCGCGGCACCAGGCCGCTGCTGT
GATGATGATGATGATGGCTGCTGCCCATGGTATATCTCCTTCTTAAAGTTAAACAAAATTATTTCTAGAG
CAACCATTATCACCGCCAGAGGTAAAATAGTCAACACGCACGGTGTTACTCTAGTATATAAACGCAGAAA
GGCCCACCCGAAGGTGAGCCAGTGTGACTCTAGTAGAGAGCGTTCACCGACAAACAACAGATAAAACGAA
AGGCCCAGTCTTTCGACTGAGCCTTTCGTTTTATTTGATGCCTGGCTCTAGTAGCGATCTACACTAGCAC
TATCAGCGTTATTAAGCTACTAAAGCGTAGTTTTCGTCGTTTGCAGCGCCAAACGTCTCTTCAGGCCACT
GACTAGCGATAACTTTCCCCACAACGGAACAACTCTCATTGCATGGGATCATTGGGTACTGTGGGTTTAG
TGGTTGTAAAAACACCTGACCGCTATCCCTGATCAGTTTCTTGAAGGTAAACTCATCACCCCCAAGTCTG
GCTATGCAGAAATCACCTGGCTCAACAGCCTGCTCAGGGTCAACGAGAATTAACATTCCGTCAGGAAAGC
TCGGCTTGGAGCCTGTTGGTGCGGTCATGGAATTACCTTCAACCTCAAGCCAGAATGCAGAATCACTGGC
TTTTTTGGTTGTGCTTACCCATCTCTCCGCATCACCTTTGGTAAAGGTTCTAAGCTCAGGTGAGAACATC
CCTGCCTGAACATGAGAAAAAACAGGGTACTCATACTCACTTCTAAGTGACGGCTGCAT
[261 nt withheld, positions 5083-5343]
TTTCTTTTTTGTGCTCATCTAGTATTTCTCCTCTTTTCTAGACTCCGTTGTGATGACGCATTGGTACGCG
GTATCGGGAGGTTCGAAAATTTCGAGCGATATCTTAAGGGGGGTGCCTTACGTAGAACCCCGTAGGTCAT
GCCCGAGGCCGGTCCTGGATGGCGCGGCGGATACGCTTGAGCAGGTTTTCGTCGAGAAGCGGCTTCAAAA
CCACGTCTTTTACGCCGGCCTCGGCGGCCCGGGTCGAGATGTTTTCGTCCGGATAGCCGGTGATCAGGAT
CACGGGCGTAGATCTCGATCCTCTACGCCGGACGCATCGTGGCCGGCATCACCGGCGCCACAGGTGCGGT
TGCTGGCGCCTATATCGCCGACATCACCGATGGGGAAGATCGGGCTCGCCACTTCGGGCTCATGAGCGCT
TGTTTCGGCGTGGGTATGGTGGCAGGCCCCGTGGCCGGGGGACTGTTGGGCGCCATCTCCTTGCATGCAC
CATTCCTTGCGGCGGCGGTGCTCAACGGCCTCAACCTACTACTGGGCTGCTTCCTAATGCAGGAGTCGCA
TAAGGGAGAGCGTCGAGATCCCGGACACCATCGAATGGTGCAAAACCTTTCGCGGTATGGCATGATAGCG
CCCGGAAGAGAGTCAATTGAGGGTGGTGAATGTGGCTAGTTTTCAATCATTTGGGATACCAGGACAGCTG
GAAGTCATCAAAAAAGCACTTGATCACGTGCGAGTCGGTGTGGTAATTACAGATCCCGCACTTGAAGATA
ATCCTATTGTCTACGTAAATCAAGGCTTTGTTCAAATGACCGGCTACGAGACCGAGGAAATTTTAGGAAA
GAACTGTCGCTTCTTACAGGGGAAACACACAGATCCTGCAGAAGTGGACAACATCAGAACCGCTTTACAA
AATAAAGAACCGGTCACCGTTCAGATCCAAAACTACAAAAAAGACGGAACGATGTTCTGGAATGAATTAA
ATATTGATCCAATGGAAATAGAGGATAAAACGTATTTTGTCGGAATTCAGAATGATATCACCGAGCACCA
GCAGACCCAGGCGCGCCTCCAGGAACTGCAATCCGAGCTCGTCCACGTCTCCAGGCTGAGCGCCATGGGC
GAAATGGCGTCCGCGCTCGCGCACGAGCTCAACCAGCCGCTGGCGGCGATCAGCAACTACATGAAGGGCT
CGCGGCGGCTGCTTGCCGGCAGCAGTGATCCGAACACACCGAAGGTCGAAAGCGCCCTGGACCGCGCCGC
CGAGCAGGCGCTGCGCGCCGGCCAGATCATCCGGCGCCTGCGCGACTTCGTTGCCCGCGGCGAATCGGAG
AAGCGGGTCGAGAGTCTCTCCAAGCTGATCGAGGAGGCCGGCGCGCTCGGGCTTGCCGGCGCGCGCGAGC
AGAACGTGCAGCTCCGCTTCAGTCTCGATCCGGGCGCCGATCTCGTTCTCGCCGACCGGGTGCAGATCCA
GCAGGTCCTGGTCAACCTGTTCCGCAACGCGCTGGAAGCGATGGCTCAGTCGCAGCGACGCGAGCTCGTC
GTCACCAACACCCCCGCCGCCGACGACATGATCGAGGTCGAAGTGTCCGACACCGGCAGCGGTTTCCAGG
ACGACGTCATTCCGAACCTGTTTCAGACTTTCTTCACCACCAAGGACACCGGCATGGGCGTGGGACTGTC
CATCAGCCGCTCGATCATCGAAGCTCACGGCGGGCGCATGTGGGCCGAGAGCAACGCATCGGGCGGGGCG
ACCTTCCGCTTCACCCTCCCGGCAGCCGACGAGATGATAGGAGGTCTAGCATGACGACCAAGGGACATAT
CTACGTCATCGACGACGACGCGGCGATGCGGGATTCGCTGAATTTC
