Features (pLannotate 1.2.2; 23 found; start..end, strand, type, name):
     26..73      -  terminator     T7 terminator: transcription terminator for bacteriophage T7 RNA polymerase
     81..130     -  CDS            SET1 (fragment): solubility-enhancement tag derived from T7 phage gene 10B
    140..157     -  CDS            9xHis (fragment): 9xHis affinity tag
    205..237     -  CDS            T7 tag (gene 10 leader): leader peptide from bacteriophage T7 gene 10 promotes efficient translation in E. coli
    241..258     -  CDS            thrombin site: thrombin recognition and cleavage site
    269..285     -  CDS            capTEV™ (fragment): composite tag for in vivo biotinylation, TEV protease cleavage, and 6xHis tagging
    304..326     -  RBS            RBS: efficient ribosome binding site from bacteriophage T7 gene 10 (Olins and Rangwala, 1989)
    402..429     -  terminator     T7Te terminator: phage T7 early transcription terminator
    445..516     -  terminator     rrnB T1 terminator: transcription terminator T1 from the E. coli rrnB gene
    564..596     -  CDS            ssrA tag (LVA): C-terminal peptide that mediates degradation in bacteria through the ClpXP and ClpAP proteases (McGinness et al., 2006) mutant LVA variant that confers accelerated degradation under some conditions (Andersen et al., 1998)
    597..1307    -  CDS            cI (sequence partly withheld): RPC1_LAMBD - Experimental evidence at protein level: Swiss-Prot protein existence level 1. Acts as a transcriptional repressor that allows virus to establish and maintain latency. Prevents both the viral DNA replication and the exit programs. Clamps the two operator OL (operator left made of OL1, OL2 and OL3 sites) and OR (operator right made of OR1, OR2 and OR3 sites) together by binding to them and arranging the intervening DNA in a loop. This step allows repression of lytic pR and pL promoters by binding to OL1, OL2, OR1 and OR2 simultaneously. The binding of cI on OR2 additionally activate
   1586..1865    +  CDS            TcR (fragment): tetracycline efflux protein; tet; confers resistance to tetracycline
   1873..1950    +  promoter       lacIq promoter: lacI (mutant); In the lacIq allele, a single base change in the promoter boosts expression of the lacI gene about 10-fold.
   2236..3072    +  CDS            fixL (fragment): FIXL_BRADU - Experimental evidence at protein level: Swiss-Prot protein existence level 1. Putative oxygen sensor; modulates the activity of FixJ, a transcriptional activator of nitrogen fixation fixK gene. FixL probably acts as a kinase that phosphorylates FixJ. From Bradyrhizobium diazoefficiens (strain JCM 10833 / BCRC 13528 / IAM 13628 / NBRC 14792 / USDA 110).
   3090..3704    +  CDS            fixJ: FIXJ_BRADU - Protein inferred from homology: Swiss-Prot protein existence level 3. FixJ, when activated by FixL, induces the expression of both nifA, required for activation of classical nif and fix genes, and fixK, required for FixN activation. From Bradyrhizobium diazoefficiens (strain JCM 10833 / BCRC 13528 / IAM 13628 / NBRC 14792 / USDA 110).
   3748..4039    +  CDS            TcR (fragment): tetracycline efflux protein; tet; confers resistance to tetracycline
   4111..4491    -  CDS            YPB1_ECOLX: Protein predicted: Swiss-Prot protein existence level 4. From Escherichia coli.
   4508..4699    +  CDS            rop: Rop protein, which maintains plasmids at low copy number; rop
   4801..4943    +  misc_feature   bom: basis of mobility region from pBR322
   5129..5717    -  rep_origin     ori: high-copy-number ColE1/pMB1/pBR322/pUC origin of replication
   5839..6654    +  CDS            KanR: aminoglycoside phosphotransferase; aph(3')-Ia; confers resistance to kanamycin in bacteria or G418 (Geneticin®) in eukaryotes
   6663..6720    -  promoter       AmpR promoter (fragment): bla
   6747..7202    -  rep_origin     f1 ori (sequence partly withheld): f1 bacteriophage origin of replication; arrow indicates direction of (+) strand synthesis
>Addgene plasmid #43796 | pDawn | analyzer sequence | sequence record 59071
ATCCGGATATAGTTCCTCCTTTCAGCAAAAAACCCCTCAAGACCCGTTTAGAGGCCCCAAGGGGTTATGC
TAGTTATTGCTCAGCGGTGGCAGCAGCCAACTCAGCTTCCTTTCGGGCTTTGTTAGCAGCCGGATCTCAG
TGGTGGTGGTGGTGGTGCTCGAGTGCGGCCGCAAGCTTGTCGACGGAGCTCGAATTCGGATCCGACCCAT
TTGCTGTCCACCAGTCATGCTAGCCATATGGCTGCCGCGCGGCACCAGGCCGCTGCTGTGATGATGATGA
TGATGGCTGCTGCCCATGGTATATCTCCTTCTTAAAGTTAAACAAAATTATTTCTAGAGCAACCATTATC
ACCGCCAGAGGTAAAATAGTCAACACGCACGGTGTTACTCTAGTATATAAACGCAGAAAGGCCCACCCGA
AGGTGAGCCAGTGTGACTCTAGTAGAGAGCGTTCACCGACAAACAACAGATAAAACGAAAGGCCCAGTCT
TTCGACTGAGCCTTTCGTTTTATTTGATGCCTGGCTCTAGTAGCGATCTACACTAGCACTATCAGCGTTA
TTAAGCTACTAAAGCGTAGTTTTCGTCGTTTGCAGCGCCAAACGTCTCTTCAGGCCACTGACTAGCGATA
ACTTTCCCCACAACGGAACAACTCTCATTGCATGGGATCATTGGGTACTGTGGGTTTAGTGGTTGTAAAA
ACACCTGACCGCTATCCCTGATCAGTTTCTTGAAGGTAAACTCATCACCCCCAAGTCTGGCTATGCAGAA
ATCACCTGGCTCAACAGCCTGCTCAGGGTCAACGAGAATTAACATTCCGTCAGGAAAGCTCGGCTTGGAG
CCTGTTGGTGCGGTCATGGAATTACCTTCAACCTCAAGCCAGAATGCAGAATCACTGGCTTTTTTGGTTG
TGCTTACCCATCTCTCCGCATCACCTTTGGTAAAGGTTCTAAGCTCAGGTGAGAACATCCCTGCCTGAAC
ATGAGAAAAAACAGGGTACTCATACTCACTTCTAAGTGACGGCTGCAT
[261 nt withheld, positions 1029-1289]
TTTCTTTTTTGTGCTCATCTAGTATTTCTCCTCTTTTCTAGACTCCGTTGTGATGACGCATTGGTACGCG
GTATCGGGAGGTTCGAAAATTTCGAGCGATATCTTAAGGGGGGTGCCTTACGTAGAACCCCGTAGGTCAT
GCCCGAGGCCGGTCCTGGATGGCGCGGCGGATACGCTTGAGCAGGTTTTCGTCGAGAAGCGGCTTCAAAA
CCACGTCTTTTACGCCGGCCTCGGCGGCCCGGGTCGAGATGTTTTCGTCCGGATAGCCGGTGATCAGGAT
CACGGGCGTAGATCTCGATCCTCTACGCCGGACGCATCGTGGCCGGCATCACCGGCGCCACAGGTGCGGT
TGCTGGCGCCTATATCGCCGACATCACCGATGGGGAAGATCGGGCTCGCCACTTCGGGCTCATGAGCGCT
TGTTTCGGCGTGGGTATGGTGGCAGGCCCCGTGGCCGGGGGACTGTTGGGCGCCATCTCCTTGCATGCAC
CATTCCTTGCGGCGGCGGTGCTCAACGGCCTCAACCTACTACTGGGCTGCTTCCTAATGCAGGAGTCGCA
TAAGGGAGAGCGTCGAGATCCCGGACACCATCGAATGGTGCAAAACCTTTCGCGGTATGGCATGATAGCG
CCCGGAAGAGAGTCAATTGAGGGTGGTGAATGTGGCTAGTTTTCAATCATTTGGGATACCAGGACAGCTG
GAAGTCATCAAAAAAGCACTTGATCACGTGCGAGTCGGTGTGGTAATTACAGATCCCGCACTTGAAGATA
ATCCTATTGTCTACGTAAATCAAGGCTTTGTTCAAATGACCGGCTACGAGACCGAGGAAATTTTAGGAAA
GAACTGTCGCTTCTTACAGGGGAAACACACAGATCCTGCAGAAGTGGACAACATCAGAACCGCTTTACAA
AATAAAGAACCGGTCACCGTTCAGATCCAAAACTACAAAAAAGACGGAACGATGTTCTGGAATGAATTAA
ATATTGATCCAATGGAAATAGAGGATAAAACGTATTTTGTCGGTATTCAGAATGATATCACCGAGCACCA
GCAGACCCAGGCGCGCCTCCAGGAACTGCAATCCGAGCTCGTCCACGTCTCCAGGCTGAGCGCCATGGGC
GAAATGGCGTCCGCGCTCGCGCACGAGCTCAACCAGCCGCTGGCGGCGATCAGCAACTACATGAAGGGCT
CGCGGCGGCTGCTTGCCGGCAGCAGTGATCCGAACACACCGAAGGTCGAAAGCGCCCTGGACCGCGCCGC
CGAGCAGGCGCTGCGCGCCGGCCAGATCATCCGGCGCCTGCGCGACTTCGTTGCCCGCGGCGAATCGGAG
AAGCGGGTCGAGAGTCTCTCCAAGCTGATCGAGGAGGCCGGCGCGCTCGGGCTTGCCGGCGCGCGCGAGC
AGAACGTGCAGCTCCGCTTCAGTCTCGATCCGGGCGCCGATCTCGTTCTCGCCGACCGGGTGCAGATCCA
GCAGGTCCTGGTCAACCTGTTCCGCAACGCGCTGGAAGCGATGGCTCAGTCGCAGCGACGCGAGCTCGTC
GTCACCAACACCCCCGCCGCCGACGACATGATCGAGGTCGAAGTGTCCGACACCGGCAGCGGTTTCCAGG
ACGACGTCATTCCGAACCTGTTTCAGACTTTCTTCACCACCAAGGACACCGGCATGGGCGTGGGACTGTC
CATCAGCCGCTCGATCATCGAAGCTCACGGCGGGCGCATGTGGGCCGAGAGCAACGCATCGGGCGGGGCG
ACCTTCCGCTTCACCCTCCCGGCAGCCGACGAGATGATAGGAGGTCTAGCATGACGACCAAGGGACATAT
CTACGTCATCGACGACGACGCGGCGATGCGGGATTCGCTGAATTTCCTGCTGGATTCTGCCGGCTTCGGC
GTCACGCTGTTTGACGACGCGCAAGCCTTTCTCGACGCCCTGCCGGGTCTCTCCTTCGGCTGCGTCGTCT
CCGACGTGCGCATGCCGGGCCTTGACGGCATCGAGCTGTTGAAGCGGATGAAGGCGCAGCAAAGCCCCTT
TCCGATCCTCATCATGACCGGTCACGGCGACGTGCCGCTCGCGGTCGAGGCGATGAAGTTAGGGGCGGTG
GACTTTCTGGAAAAGCCTTTCGAGGACGACCGCCTCACCGCCATGATCGAATCGGCGATCCGCCAGGCCG
AGCCGGCCGCCAAGAGCGAGGCCGTCGCGCAGGATATCGCCGCCCGCGTCGCCTCGTTGAGCCCCAGGGA
GCGCCAGGTCATGGAAGGGCTGATCGCCGGCCTTTCCAACAAGCTGATCGCCCGCGAGTACGACATCAGC
CCGCGCACCATCGAGGTGTATCGGGCCAACGTCATGACCAAGATGCAGGCCAACAGCCTTTCGGAGCTGG
TTCGCCTCGCGATGCGCGCCGGCATGCTCAACGATTGACAATTGATGTAAGTTAGCTCACTCATTAGGCA
CCGGGATCTCGACCGATGCCCTTGAGAGCCTTCAACCCAGTCAGCTCCTTCCGGTGGGCGCGGGGCATGA
CTATCGTCGCCGCACTTATGACTGTCTTCTTTATCATGCAACTCGTAGGACAGGTGCCGGCAGCGCTCTG
GGTCATTTTCGGCGAGGACCGCTTTCGCTGGAGCGCGACGATGATCGGCCTGTCGCTTGCGGTATTCGGA
ATCTTGCACGCCCTCGCTCAAGCCTTCGTCACTGGTCCCGCCACCAAACGTTTCGGCGAGAAGCAGGCCA
TTATCGCCGGCATGGCGGCCCCACGGGTGCGCATGATCGTGCTCCTGTCGTTGAGGACCCGGCTAGGCTG
GCGGGGTTGCCTTACTGGTTAGCAGAATGAATCACCGATACGCGAGCGAACGTGAAGCGACTGCTGCTGC
AAAACGTCTGCGACCTGAGCAACAACATGAATGGTCTTCGGTTTCCGTGTTTCGTAAAGTCTGGAAACGC
GGAAGTCAGCGCCCTGCACCATTATGTTCCGGATCTGCATCGCAGGATGCTGCTGGCTACCCTGTGGAAC
ACCTACATCTGTATTAACGAAGCGCTGGCATTGACCCTGAGTGATTTTTCTCTGGTCCCGCCGCATCCAT
ACCGCCAGTTGTTTACCCTCACAACGTTCCAGTAACCGGGCATGTTCATCATCAGTAACCCGTATCGTGA
GCATCCTCTCTCGTTTCATCGGTATCATTACCCCCATGAACAGAAATCCCCCTTACACGGAGGCATCAGT
GACCAAACAGGAAAAAACCGCCCTTAACATGGCCCGCTTTATCAGAAGCCAGACATTAACGCTTCTGGAG
AAACTCAACGAGCTGGACGCGGATGAACAGGCAGACATCTGTGAATCGCTTCACGACCACGCTGATGAGC
TTTACCGCAGCTGCCTCGCGCGTTTCGGTGATGACGGTGAAAACCTCTGACACATGCAGCTCCCGGAGAC
GGTCACAGCTTGTCTGTAAGCGGATGCCGGGAGCAGACAAGCCCGTCAGGGCGCGTCAGCGGGTGTTGGC
GGGTGTCGGGGCGCAGCCATGACCCAGTCACGTAGCGATAGCGGAGTGTATACTGGCTTAACTATGCGGC
ATCAGAGCAGATTGTACTGAGAGTGCACCATATATGCGGTGTGAAATACCGCACAGATGCGTAAGGAGAA
AATACCGCATCAGGCGCTCTTCCGCTTCCTCGCTCACTGACTCGCTGCGCTCGGTCGTTCGGCTGCGGCG
AGCGGTATCAGCTCACTCAAAGGCGGTAATACGGTTATCCACAGAATCAGGGGATAACGCAGGAAAGAAC
ATGTGAGCAAAAGGCCAGCAAAAGGCCAGGAACCGTAAAAAGGCCGCGTTGCTGGCGTTTTTCCATAGGC
TCCGCCCCCCTGACGAGCATCACAAAAATCGACGCTCAAGTCAGAGGTGGCGAAACCCGACAGGACTATA
AAGATACCAGGCGTTTCCCCCTGGAAGCTCCCTCGTGCGCTCTCCTGTTCCGACCCTGCCGCTTACCGGA
TACCTGTCCGCCTTTCTCCCTTCGGGAAGCGTGGCGCTTTCTCATAGCTCACGCTGTAGGTATCTCAGTT
CGGTGTAGGTCGTTCGCTCCAAGCTGGGCTGTGTGCACGAACCCCCCGTTCAGCCCGACCGCTGCGCCTT
ATCCGGTAACTATCGTCTTGAGTCCAACCCGGTAAGACACGACTTATCGCCACTGGCAGCAGCCACTGGT
AACAGGATTAGCAGAGCGAGGTATGTAGGCGGTGCTACAGAGTTCTTGAAGTGGTGGCCTAACTACGGCT
ACACTAGAAGGACAGTATTTGGTATCTGCGCTCTGCTGAAGCCAGTTACCTTCGGAAAAAGAGTTGGTAG
CTCTTGATCCGGCAAACAAACCACCGCTGGTAGCGGTGGTTTTTTTGTTTGCAAGCAGCAGATTACGCGC
AGAAAAAAAGGATCTCAAGAAGATCCTTTGATCTTTTCTACGGGGTCTGACGCTCAGTGGAACGAAAACT
CACGTTAAGGGATTTTGGTCATGAACAATAAAACTGTCTGCTTACATAAACAGTAATACAAGGGGTGTTA
TGAGCCATATTCAACGGGAAACGTCTTGCTCTAGGCCGCGATTAAATTCCAACATGGATGCTGATTTATA
TGGGTATAAATGGGCTCGCGATAATGTCGGGCAATCAGGTGCGACAATCTATCGATTGTATGGGAAGCCC
GATGCGCCAGAGTTGTTTCTGAAACATGGCAAAGGTAGCGTTGCCAATGATGTTACAGATGAGATGGTCA
GACTAAACTGGCTGACGGAATTTATGCCTCTTCCGACCATCAAGCATTTTATCCGTACTCCTGATGATGC
ATGGTTACTCACCACTGCGATCCCCGGGAAAACAGCATTCCAGGTATTAGAAGAATATCCTGATTCAGGT
GAAAATATTGTTGATGCGCTGGCAGTGTTCCTGCGCCGGTTGCATTCGATTCCTGTTTGTAATTGTCCTT
TTAACAGCGATCGCGTATTTCGTCTCGCTCAGGCGCAATCACGAATGAATAACGGTTTGGTTGATGCGAG
TGATTTTGATGACGAGCGTAATGGCTGGCCTGTTGAACAAGTCTGGAAAGAAATGCATAAACTTTTGCCA
TTCTCACCGGATTCAGTCGTCACTCATGGTGATTTCTCACTTGATAACCTTATTTTTGACGAGGGGAAAT
TAATAGGTTGTATTGATGTTGGACGAGTCGGAATCGCAGACCGATACCAGGATCTTGCCATCCTATGGAA
CTGCCTCGGTGAGTTTTCTCCTTCATTACAGAAACGGCTTTTTCAAAAATATGGTATTGATAATCCTGAT
ATGAATAAATTGCAGTTTCATTTGATGCTCGATGAGTTTTTCTAAGAATTAATTCATGAGCGGATACATA
TTTGAATGTATTTAGAAAAATAAACAAATAGGGGTTCCGCGCACATTTCCCCGAAAAGTGCCACCTGAAA
TTGTAAACGTTAATATTTTGTTAAAATTCGCGTTAAATTTTTGTTAAATCAGCTCATTTTTTAACCAATA
GGCCGAAATCGGCAAAATCCCTTATAAATCAAAAGAATAGACCGAGATAGGGT
[37 nt withheld, positions 6873-6909]
AAAGAACGTGGACTCCAACGTCAAAGG
[49 nt withheld, positions 6937-6985]
T
[91 nt withheld, positions 6987-7077]
G
[124 nt withheld, positions 7079-7202]
CCCATTCGCCA
