>Addgene plasmid #43796 | pDawn | addgene partial sequence | sequence record 62377 | T7term 5'-GCTAGTTATTGCTCAGCGG-3'
GTGGTGGTGGTGGTGGTGCTCGAGTGCGGCCGCAAGCTTGTCGACGGAGCTCGAATTCGGATCCGACCCA
TTTGCTGTCCACCAGTCATGCTAGCCATATGGCTGCCGCGCGGCACCAGGCCGCTGCTGTGATGATGATG
ATGATGGCTGCTGCCCATGGTATATCTCCTTCTTAAAGTTAAACAAAATTATTTCTAGAGCAACCATTAT
CACCGCCAGAGGTAAAATAGTCAACACGCACGGNGTTACTCTAGTATATAAACGCAGAAAGGCCCACCCG
AAGGTGAGCCAGTGTGACTCTAGTAGAGAGCGTTCACCGACAAACAACAGATAAAACGAAAGGCCCAGTC
TTTCGACTGAGCCTTTCGTTTTATTTGATGCCTGGCTCTAGTAGCGATCTACACTAGCACTATCAGCGTT
ATTAAGCTACTAAAGCGTAGTTTTCGTCGTTTGCAGCGCCAAACGTCTCTTCAGGCCACTGACTAGCGAT
AACTTTCCCCACAACGGAACAACTCTCATTGCATGGGATCATTGGGTACTGTGGGTTTAGTGGTTGTAAA
AACACCTGACCGCTATCCCTGATCAGTTTCTTGAAGGTAAACTCATCACCCCCAAGTCTGGCTATGCAGA
AATCACCTGGCTCAACAGCCTGCTCAGGGTCAACGAGAATTAACATTCCGTCAGGAAAGCTCGGCTTGGA
GCCTGTTGGTGCGGTCATGGAATTACCTTCAACCTCAAGCCAGAATGCAGAATCACTGGCTTTTTTGGTT
GTGCTTA
