>Addgene plasmid #43796 | pDawn | addgene partial sequence | sequence record 62379 | pDuskTillDawn-R1 5'-catgatgaggatcggaaagg-3'
CTCGATGCCGTCAAGGCCCGGCATGCGCACGTCGGAGACGACGCAGCCGAAGGAGAGACCCGGCAGGGCG
TCGAGAAAGGCTTGCGCGTCGTCAAACAGCGTGACGCCGAAGCCGGCAGAATCCAGCAGGAAATTCAGCG
AATCCCGCATCGCCGCGTCGTCGTCGATGACGTAGATATGTCCCTTGGTCGTCATGCTAGACCTCCTATC
ATCTCGTCGGCTGCCGGGAGGGTGAAGCGGAAGGTCGCCCCGCCCGATGCGTTGCTCTCGGCCCACATGC
GCCCGCCGTGAGCTTCGATGATCGAGCGGCTGATGGACAGTCCCACGCCCATGCCGGTGTCCTTGGTGGT
GAAGAAAGTCTGAAACAGGTTCGGAATGACGTCGTCCTGGAAACCGCTGCCGGTGTCGGACACTTCGACC
TCGATCATGTCGTCGGCGGCGGGGGTGTTGGTGACGACGAGCTCGCGTCGCTGCGACTGAGCCATCGCTT
CCAGCGCGTTGCGGAACAGGTTGACCAGGACCTGCTGGATCTGCACCCGGTCGGCGAGAACGAGATCGGC
GCCCGGATCGAGACTGAAGCGGAGCTGCACGTTCTGCTCGCGCGCGCCGGCAAGCCCGAGCGCGCCGGCC
TCCTCGATCAGCTTGGAGAGACTCTCGACCCGCTTCTCCGATTCGCCGCGGGCAACGAAGTCGCGCAGGC
GCCGGATGATCTGGCCGGCGCGCAGCGCCTGCTCGGCGGCGCGGTCCAGGGCGCTTTCGACCTTCGGTGT
GTTCGG
